>Addgene plasmid #58329 | pLKO5d.EFS.SpCas9.P2A.PAC | depositor full sequence | sequence record 90021 | pLKO5d.EFS.SpCas9.P2A.PAC sequence 11232 bps
AATTCTAGATCTTGAGACAAATGGCAGTATTCATCCACAATTTTAAAAGAAAAGGGGGGATTGGGGGGTA
CAGTGCAGGGGAAAGAATAGTAGACATAATAGCAACAGACATACAAACTAAAGAATTACAAAAACAAATT
ACAAAAATTCAAAATTTTCGGGTTTATTACAGGGACAGCAGAGATCCACTTTGGCGCCGGCTCGAGTGGC
TCCGGTGCCCGTCAGTGGGCAGAGCGCACATCGCCCACAGTCCCCGAGAAGTTGGGGGGAGGGGTCGGCA
ATTGAACCGGTGCCTAGAGAAGGTGGCGCGGGGTAAACTGGGAAAGTGATGTCGTGTACTGGCTCCGCCT
TTTTCCCGAGGGTGGGGGAGAACCGTATATAAGTGCAGTAGTCGCCGTGAACGTTCTTTTTCGCAACGGG
TTTGCCGCCAGAACACAGGTGTCGTGACGCGGGATCCGCCACCATGGATTACAAAGACGATGACGATAAG
ATGGCCCCAAAGAAGAAGCGGAAGGTCGGTATCCACGGAGTCCCAGCAGCCGACAAGAAGTACAGCATCG
GCCTGGACATCGGCACCAACTCTGTGGGCTGGGCCGTGATCACCGACGAGTACAAGGTGCCCAGCAAGAA
ATTCAAGGTGCTGGGCAACACCGACCGGCACAGCATCAAGAAGAACCTGATCGGAGCCCTGCTGTTCGAC
AGCGGCGAAACAGCCGAGGCCACCCGGCTGAAGAGAACCGCCAGAAGAAGATACACCAGACGGAAGAACC
GGATCTGCTATCTGCAAGAGATCTTCAGCAACGAGATGGCCAAGGTGGACGACAGCTTCTTCCACAGACT
GGAAGAGTCCTTCCTGGTGGAAGAGGATAAGAAGCACGAGCGGCACCCCATCTTCGGCAACATCGTGGAC
GAGGTGGCCTACCACGAGAAGTACCCCACCATCTACCACCTGAGAAAGAAACTGGTGGACAGCACCGACA
AGGCCGACCTGCGGCTGATCTATCTGGCCCTGGCCCACATGATCAAGTTCCGGGGCCACTTCCTGATCGA
GGGCGACCTGAACCCCGACAACAGCGACGTGGACAAGCTGTTCATCCAGCTGGTGCAGACCTACAACCAG
CTGTTCGAGGAAAACCCCATCAACGCCAGCGGCGTGGACGCCAAGGCCATCCTGTCTGCCAGACTGAGCA
AGAGCAGACGGCTGGAAAATCTGATCGCCCAGCTGCCCGGCGAGAAGAAGAATGGCCTGTTCGGCAACCT
GATTGCCCTGAGCCTGGGCCTGACCCCCAACTTCAAGAGCAACTTCGACCTGGCCGAGGATGCCAAACTG
CAGCTGAGCAAGGACACCTACGACGACGACCTGGACAACCTGCTGGCCCAGATCGGCGACCAGTACGCCG
ACCTGTTTCTGGCCGCCAAGAACCTGTCCGACGCCATCCTGCTGAGCGACATCCTGAGAGTGAACACCGA
GATCACCAAGGCCCCCCTGAGCGCCTCTATGATCAAGAGATACGACGAGCACCACCAGGACCTGACCCTG
CTGAAAGCTCTCGTGCGGCAGCAGCTGCCTGAGAAGTACAAAGAGATTTTCTTCGACCAGAGCAAGAACG
GCTACGCCGGCTACATTGACGGCGGAGCCAGCCAGGAAGAGTTCTACAAGTTCATCAAGCCCATCCTGGA
AAAGATGGACGGCACCGAGGAACTGCTCGTGAAGCTGAACAGAGAGGACCTGCTGCGGAAGCAGCGGACC
TTCGACAACGGCAGCATCCCCCACCAGATCCACCTGGGAGAGCTGCACGCCATTCTGCGGCGGCAGGAAG
ATTTTTACCCATTCCTGAAGGACAACCGGGAAAAGATCGAGAAGATCCTGACCTTCCGCATCCCCTACTA
CGTGGGCCCTCTGGCCAGGGGAAACAGCAGATTCGCCTGGATGACCAGAAAGAGCGAGGAAACCATCACC
CCCTGGAACTTCGAGGAAGTGGTGGACAAGGGCGCTTCCGCCCAGAGCTTCATCGAGCGGATGACCAACT
TCGATAAGAACCTGCCCAACGAGAAGGTGCTGCCCAAGCACAGCCTGCTGTACGAGTACTTCACCGTGTA
TAACGAGCTGACCAAAGTGAAATACGTGACCGAGGGAATGAGAAAGCCCGCCTTCCTGAGCGGCGAGCAG
AAAAAGGCCATCGTGGACCTGCTGTTCAAGACCAACCGGAAAGTGACCGTGAAGCAGCTGAAAGAGGACT
ACTTCAAGAAAATCGAGTGCTTCGACTCCGTGGAAATCTCCGGCGTGGAAGATCGGTTCAACGCCTCCCT
GGGCACATACCACGATCTGCTGAAAATTATCAAGGACAAGGACTTCCTGGACAATGAGGAAAACGAGGAC
ATTCTGGAAGATATCGTGCTGACCCTGACACTGTTTGAGGACAGAGAGATGATCGAGGAACGGCTGAAAA
CCTATGCCCACCTGTTCGACGACAAAGTGATGAAGCAGCTGAAGCGGCGGAGATACACCGGCTGGGGCAG
GCTGAGCCGGAAGCTGATCAACGGCATCCGGGACAAGCAGTCCGGCAAGACAATCCTGGATTTCCTGAAG
TCCGACGGCTTCGCCAACAGAAACTTCATGCAGCTGATCCACGACGACAGCCTGACCTTTAAAGAGGACA
TCCAGAAAGCCCAGGTGTCCGGCCAGGGCGATAGCCTGCACGAGCACATTGCCAATCTGGCCGGCAGCCC
CGCCATTAAGAAGGGCATCCTGCAGACAGTGAAGGTGGTGGACGAGCTCGTGAAAGTGATGGGCCGGCAC
AAGCCCGAGAACATCGTGATCGAAATGGCCAGAGAGAACCAGACCACCCAGAAGGGACAGAAGAACAGCC
GCGAGAGAATGAAGCGGATCGAAGAGGGCATCAAAGAGCTGGGCAGCCAGATCCTGAAAGAACACCCCGT
GGAAAACACCCAGCTGCAGAACGAGAAGCTGTACCTGTACTACCTGCAGAATGGGCGGGATATGTACGTG
GACCAGGAACTGGACATCAACCGGCTGTCCGACTACGATGTGGACCATATCGTGCCTCAGAGCTTTCTGA
AGGACGACTCCATCGACAACAAGGTGCTGACCAGAAGCGACAAGAACCGGGGCAAGAGCGACAACGTGCC
CTCCGAAGAGGTCGTGAAGAAGATGAAGAACTACTGGCGGCAGCTGCTGAACGCCAAGCTGATTACCCAG
AGAAAGTTCGACAATCTGACCAAGGCCGAGAGAGGCGGCCTGAGCGAACTGGATAAGGCCGGCTTCATCA
AGAGACAGCTGGTGGAAACCCGGCAGATCACAAAGCACGTGGCACAGATCCTGGACTCCCGGATGAACAC
TAAGTACGACGAGAATGACAAGCTGATCCGGGAAGTGAAAGTGATCACCCTGAAGTCCAAGCTGGTGTCC
GATTTCCGGAAGGATTTCCAGTTTTACAAAGTGCGCGAGATCAACAACTACCACCACGCCCACGACGCCT
ACCTGAACGCCGTCGTGGGAACCGCCCTGATCAAAAAGTACCCTAAGCTGGAAAGCGAGTTCGTGTACGG
CGACTACAAGGTGTACGACGTGCGGAAGATGATCGCCAAGAGCGAGCAGGAAATCGGCAAGGCTACCGCC
AAGTACTTCTTCTACAGCAACATCATGAACTTTTTCAAGACCGAGATTACCCTGGCCAACGGCGAGATCC
GGAAGCGGCCTCTGATCGAGACAAACGGCGAAACCGGGGAGATCGTGTGGGATAAGGGCCGGGATTTTGC
CACCGTGCGGAAAGTGCTGAGCATGCCCCAAGTGAATATCGTGAAAAAGACCGAGGTGCAGACAGGCGGC
TTCAGCAAAGAGTCTATCCTGCCCAAGAGGAACAGCGATAAGCTGATCGCCAGAAAGAAGGACTGGGACC
CTAAGAAGTACGGCGGCTTCGACAGCCCCACCGTGGCCTATTCTGTGCTGGTGGTGGCCAAAGTGGAAAA
GGGCAAGTCCAAGAAACTGAAGAGTGTGAAAGAGCTGCTGGGGATCACCATCATGGAAAGAAGCAGCTTC
GAGAAGAATCCCATCGACTTTCTGGAAGCCAAGGGCTACAAAGAAGTGAAAAAGGACCTGATCATCAAGC
TGCCTAAGTACTCCCTGTTCGAGCTGGAAAACGGCCGGAAGAGAATGCTGGCCTCTGCCGGCGAACTGCA
GAAGGGAAACGAACTGGCCCTGCCCTCCAAATATGTGAACTTCCTGTACCTGGCCAGCCACTATGAGAAG
CTGAAGGGCTCCCCCGAGGATAATGAGCAGAAACAGCTGTTTGTGGAACAGCACAAGCACTACCTGGACG
AGATCATCGAGCAGATCAGCGAGTTCTCCAAGAGAGTGATCCTGGCCGACGCTAATCTGGACAAAGTGCT
GTCCGCCTACAACAAGCACCGGGATAAGCCCATCAGAGAGCAGGCCGAGAATATCATCCACCTGTTTACC
CTGACCAATCTGGGAGCCCCTGCCGCCTTCAAGTACTTTGACACCACCATCGACCGGAAGAGGTACACCA
GCACCAAAGAGGTGCTGGACGCCACCCTGATCCACCAGAGCATCACCGGCCTGTACGAGACACGGATCGA
CCTGTCTCAGCTGGGAGGCGACAAGCGTCCTGCTGCTACTAAGAAAGCTGGTCAAGCTAAGAAAAAGAAA
GCTAGCGGCAGCGGCGCCACCAACTTCAGCCTGCTGAAGCAGGCCGGCGACGTGGAGGAGAACCCCGGCC
CCATGACCGAGTACAAGCCCACGGTGCGCCTCGCCACCCGCGACGACGTCCCCAGGGCCGTACGCACCCT
CGCCGCCGCGTTCGCCGACTACCCCGCCACGCGCCACACCGTCGATCCGGACCGCCACATCGAGCGGGTC
ACCGAGCTGCAAGAACTCTTCCTCACGCGCGTCGGGCTCGACATCGGCAAGGTGTGGGTCGCGGACGACG
GCGCCGCGGTGGCGGTCTGGACCACGCCGGAGAGCGTCGAAGCGGGGGCGGTGTTCGCCGAGATCGGCCC
GCGCATGGCCGAGTTGAGCGGTTCCCGGCTGGCCGCGCAGCAACAGATGGAAGGCCTCCTGGCGCCGCAC
CGGCCCAAGGAGCCCGCGTGGTTCCTGGCCACCGTCGGCGTCTCGCCCGACCACCAGGGCAAGGGTCTGG
GCAGCGCCGTCGTGCTCCCCGGAGTGGAGGCGGCCGAGCGCGCCGGGGTGCCCGCCTTCCTGGAGACCTC
CGCGCCCCGCAACCTCCCCTTCTACGAGCGGCTCGGCTTCACCGTCACCGCCGACGTCGAGGTGCCCGAA
GGACCGCGCACCTGGTGCATGACCCGCAAGCCCGGTGCCTGAACGCGTTAAGTCGACAATCAACCTCTGG
ATTACAAAATTTGTGAAAGATTGACTGGTATTCTTAACTATGTTGCTCCTTTTACGCTATGTGGATACGC
TGCTTTAATGCCTTTGTATCATGCTATTGCTTCCCGTATGGCTTTCATTTTCTCCTCCTTGTATAAATCC
TGGTTGCTGTCTCTTTATGAGGAGTTGTGGCCCGTTGTCAGGCAACGTGGCGTGGTGTGCACTGTGTTTG
CTGACGCAACCCCCACTGGTTGGGGCATTGCCACCACCTGTCAGCTCCTTTCCGGGACTTTCGCTTTCCC
CCTCCCTATTGCCACGGCGGAACTCATCGCCGCCTGCCTTGCCCGCTGCTGGACAGGGGCTCGGCTGTTG
GGCACTGACAATTCCGTGGTGTTGTCGGGGAAATCATCGTCCTTTCCTTGGCTGCTCGCCTGTGTTGCCA
CCTGGATTCTGCGCGGGACGTCCTTCTGCTACGTCCCTTCGGCCCTCAATCCAGCGGACCTTCCTTCCCG
CGGCCTGCTGCCGGCTCTGCGGCCTCTTCCGCGTCTTCGCCTTCGCCCTCAGACGAGTCGGATCTCCCTT
TGGGCCGCCTCCCCGCGTCGACTTTAAGACCAATGACTTACAAGGCAGCTGTAGATCTTAGCCACTTTTT
AAAAGAAAAGGGGGGACTGGAAGGGCTAATTCACTCCCAACGAAGACAAGATCTGCTTTTTGCTTGTACT
GGGTCTCTCTGGTTAGACCAGATCTGAGCCTGGGAGCTCTCTGGCTAACTAGGGAACCCACTGCTTAAGC
CTCAATAAAGCTTGCCTTGAGTGCTTCAAGTAGTGTGTGCCCGTCTGTTGTGTGACTCTGGTAACTAGAG
ATCCCTCAGACCCTTTTAGTCAGTGTGGAAAATCTCTAGCAGTACGTATAGTAGTTCATGTCATCTTATT
ATTCAGTATTTATAACTTGCAAAGAAATGAATATCAGAGAGTGAGAGGAACTTGTTTATTGCAGCTTATA
ATGGTTACAAATAAAGCAATAGCATCACAAATTTCACAAATAAAGCATTTTTTTCACTGCATTCTAGTTG
TGGTTTGTCCAAACTCATCAATGTATCTTATCATGTCTGGCTCTAGCTATCCCGCCCCTAACTCCGCCCA
TCCCGCCCCTAACTCCGCCCAGTTCCGCCCATTCTCCGCCCCATGGCTGACTAATTTTTTTTATTTATGC
AGAGGCCGAGGCCGCCTCGGCCTCTGAGCTATTCCAGAAGTAGTGAGGAGGCTTTTTTGGAGGCCTAGGG
ACGTACCCAATTCGCCCTATAGTGAGTCGTATTACGCGCGCTCACTGGCCGTCGTTTTACAACGTCGTGA
CTGGGAAAACCCTGGCGTTACCCAACTTAATCGCCTTGCAGCACATCCCCCTTTCGCCAGCTGGCGTAAT
AGCGAAGAGGCCCGCACCGATCGCCCTTCCCAACAGTTGCGCAGCCTGAATGGCGAATGGG
[124 nt withheld, positions 6852-6975]
C
[91 nt withheld, positions 6977-7067]
A
[49 nt withheld, positions 7069-7117]
CCTTTGACGTTGGAGTCCACGTTCTTT
[37 nt withheld, positions 7145-7181]
ACCCTATCTCGGTCTATTCTTTTGATTTATAAGGGATTTTGCCGATTTCGGCCTATTGGTTAAAAAATGA
GCTGATTTAACAAAAATTTAACGCGAATTTTAACAAAATATTAACGCTTACAATTTAGGTGGCACTTTTC
GGGGAAATGTGCGCGGAACCCCTATTTGTTTATTTTTCTAAATACATTCAAATATGTATCCGCTCATGAG
ACAATAACCCTGATAAATGCTTCAATAATATTGAAAAAGGAAGAGTATGAGTATTCAACATTTCCGTGTC
GCCCTTATTCCCTTTTTTGCGGCATTTTGCCTTCCTGTTTTTGCTCACCCAGAAACGCTGGTGAAAGTAA
AAGATGCTGAAGATCAGTTGGGTGCACGAGTGGGTTACATCGAACTGGATCTCAACAGCGGTAAGATCCT
TGAGAGTTTTCGCCCCGAAGAACGTTTTCCAATGATGAGCACTTTTAAAGTTCTGCTATGTGGCGCGGTA
TTATCCCGTATTGACGCCGGGCAAGAGCAACTCGGTCGCCGCATACACTATTCTCAGAATGACTTGGTTG
AGTACTCACCAGTCACAGAAAAGCATCTTACGGATGGCATGACAGTAAGAGAATTATGCAGTGCTGCCAT
AACCATGAGTGATAACACTGCGGCCAACTTACTTCTGACAACGATCGGAGGACCGAAGGAGCTAACCGCT
TTTTTGCACAACATGGGGGATCATGTAACTCGCCTTGATCGTTGGGAACCGGAGCTGAATGAAGCCATAC
CAAACGACGAGCGTGACACCACGATGCCTGTAGCAATGGCAACAACGTTGCGCAAACTATTAACTGGCGA
ACTACTTACTCTAGCTTCCCGGCAACAATTAATAGACTGGATGGAGGCGGATAAAGTTGCAGGACCACTT
CTGCGCTCGGCCCTTCCGGCTGGCTGGTTTATTGCTGATAAATCTGGAGCCGGTGAGCGTGGGTCTCGCG
GTATCATTGCAGCACTGGGGCCAGATGGTAAGCCCTCCCGTATCGTAGTTATCTACACGACGGGGAGTCA
GGCAACTATGGATGAACGAAATAGACAGATCGCTGAGATAGGTGCCTCACTGATTAAGCATTGGTAACTG
TCAGACCAAGTTTACTCATATATACTTTAGATTGATTTAAAACTTCATTTTTAATTTAAAAGGATCTAGG
TGAAGATCCTTTTTGATAATCTCATGACCAAAATCCCTTAACGTGAGTTTTCGTTCCACTGAGCGTCAGA
CCCCGTAGAAAAGATCAAAGGATCTTCTTGAGATCCTTTTTTTCTGCGCGTAATCTGCTGCTTGCAAACA
AAAAAACCACCGCTACCAGCGGTGGTTTGTTTGCCGGATCAAGAGCTACCAACTCTTTTTCCGAAGGTAA
CTGGCTTCAGCAGAGCGCAGATACCAAATACTGTTCTTCTAGTGTAGCCGTAGTTAGGCCACCACTTCAA
GAACTCTGTAGCACCGCCTACATACCTCGCTCTGCTAATCCTGTTACCAGTGGCTGCTGCCAGTGGCGAT
AAGTCGTGTCTTACCGGGTTGGACTCAAGACGATAGTTACCGGATAAGGCGCAGCGGTCGGGCTGAACGG
GGGGTTCGTGCACACAGCCCAGCTTGGAGCGAACGACCTACACCGAACTGAGATACCTACAGCGTGAGCT
ATGAGAAAGCGCCACGCTTCCCGAAGGGAGAAAGGCGGACAGGTATCCGGTAAGCGGCAGGGTCGGAACA
GGAGAGCGCACGAGGGAGCTTCCAGGGGGAAACGCCTGGTATCTTTATAGTCCTGTCGGGTTTCGCCACC
TCTGACTTGAGCGTCGATTTTTGTGATGCTCGTCAGGGGGGCGGAGCCTATGGAAAAACGCCAGCAACGC
GGCCTTTTTACGGTTCCTGGCCTTTTGCTGGCCTTTTGCTCACATGTTCTTTCCTGCGTTATCCCCTGAT
TCTGTGGATAACCGTATTACCGCCTTTGAGTGAGCTGATACCGCTCGCCGCAGCCGAACGACCGAGCGCA
GCGAGTCAGTGAGCGAGGAAGCGGAAGAGCGCCCAATACGCAAACCGCCTCTCCCCGCGCGTTGGCCGAT
TCATTAATGCAGCTGGCACGACAGGTTTCCCGACTGGAAAGCGGGCAGTGAGCGCAACGCAATTAATGTG
AGTTAGCTCACTCATTAGGCACCCCAGGCTTTACACTTTATGCTTCCGGCTCGTATGTTGTGTGGAATTG
TGAGCGGATAACAATTTCACACAGGAAACAGCTATGACCATGATTACGCCAAGCGCGCAATTAACCCTCA
CTAAAGGGAACAAAAGCTGGAGCTGCAAGCTTAATGTAGTCTTATGCAATACTCTTGTAGTCTTGCAACA
TGGTAACGATGAGTTAGCAACATGCCTTACAAGGAGAGAAAAAGCACCGTGCATGCCGATTGGTGGAAGT
AAGGTGGTACGATCGTGCCTTATTAGGAAGGCAACAGACGGGTCTGACATGGATTGGACGAACCACTGAA
TTGCCGCATTGCAGAGATATTGTATTTAAGTGCCTAGCTCGATACATAAACGGGTCTCTCTGGTTAGACC
AGATCTGAGCCTGGGAGCTCTCTGGCTAACTAGGGAACCCACTGCTTAAGCCTCAATAAAGCTTGCCTTG
AGTGCTTCAAGTAGTGTGTGCCCGTCTGTTGTGTGACTCTGGTAACTAGAGATCCCTCAGACCCTTTTAG
TCAGTGTGGAAAATCTCTAGCAGTGGCGCCCGAACAGGGACTTGAAAGCGAAAGGGAAACCAGAGGAGCT
CTCTCGACGCAGGACTCGGCTTGCTGAAGCGCGCACGGCAAGAGGCGAGGGGCGGCGACTGGTGAGTACG
CCAAAAATTTTGACTAGCGGAGGCTAGAAGGAGAGAGATGGGTGCGAGAGCGTCAGTATTAAGCGGGGGA
GAATTAGATCGCGATGGGAAAAAATTCGGTTAAGGCCAGGGGGAAAGAAAAAATATAAATTAAAACATAT
AGTATGGGCAAGCAGGGAGCTAGAACGATTCGCAGTTAATCCTGGCCTGTTAGAAACATCAGAAGGCTGT
AGACAAATACTGGGACAGCTACAACCATCCCTTCAGACAGGATCAGAAGAACTTAGATCATTATATAATA
CAGTAGCAACCCTCTATTGTGTGCATCAAAGGATAGAGATAAAAGACACCAAGGAAGCTTTAGACAAGAT
AGAGGAAGAGCAAAACAAAAGTAAGACCACCGCACAGCAAGCGGCCGCTGATCTTCAGACCTGGAGGAGG
AGATATGAGGGACAATTGGAGAAGTGAATTATATAAATATAAAGTAGTAAAAATTGAACCATTAGGAGTA
GCACCCACCAAGGCAAAGAGAAGAGTGGTGCAGAGAGAAAAAAGAGCAGTGGGAATAGGAGCTTTGTTCC
TTGGGTTCTTGGGAGCAGCAGGAAGCACTATGGGCGCAGCGTCAATGACGCTGACGGTACAGGCCAGACA
ATTATTGTCTGGTATAGTGCAGCAGCAGAACAATTTGCTGAGGGCTATTGAGGCGCAACAGCATCTGTTG
CAACTCACAGTCTGGGGCATCAAGCAGCTCCAGGCAAGAATCCTGGCTGTGGAAAGATACCTAAAGGATC
AACAGCTCCTGGGGATTTGGGGTTGCTCTGGAAAACTCATTTGCACCACTGCTGTGCCTTGGAATGCTAG
TTGGAGTAATAAATCTCTGGAACAGATTTGGAATCACACGACCTGGATGGAGTGGGACAGAGAAATTAAC
AATTACACAAGCTTAATACACTCCTTAATTGAAGAATCGCAAAACCAGCAAGAAAAGAATGAACAAGAAT
TATTGGAATTAGATAAATGGGCAAGTTTGTGGAATTGGTTTAACATAACAAATTGGCTGTGGTATATAAA
ATTATTCATAATGATAGTAGGAGGCTTGGTAGGTTTAAGAATAGTTTTTGCTGTACTTTCTATAGTGAAT
AGAGTTAGGCAGGGATATTCACCATTATCGTTTCAGACCCACCTCCCAACCCCGAGGGGAC
Features (pLannotate 1.2.2; 27 found; start..end, strand, type, name):
     41..158     +  misc_feature   cPPT/CTS: central polypurine tract and central termination sequence of HIV-1
    227..438     +  promoter       EF-1α core promoter: core promoter for human elongation factor EF-1α
    542..2257    +  CDS            Cas9(N): N-terminal portion of Streptococcus pyogenes Cas9 (Zetsche et al., 2015)
   2144..4642    +  CDS            Cas9(C): C-terminal portion of Streptococcus pyogenes Cas9 (Zetsche et al., 2015)
   4763..5362    +  CDS            PuroR: puromycin N-acetyltransferase; pac from Streptomyces alboniger; confers resistance to puromycin
   5378..5966    +  misc_feature   WPRE: woodchuck hepatitis virus posttranscriptional regulatory element
   6017..6036    +  misc_feature   cPPT/CTS (fragment): central polypurine tract and central termination sequence of HIV-1
   6038..6271    +  LTR            3' LTR (ΔU3): self-inactivating 3' long terminal repeat (LTR) from HIV-1
   6349..6470    +  polyA_signal   SV40 poly(A) signal: SV40 polyadenylation signal
   6510..6645    +  rep_origin     SV40 ori: SV40 origin of replication
   6666..6684    -  promoter       T7 promoter: promoter for bacteriophage T7 RNA polymerase
   6692..6847    +  CDS            lacZα (fragment): LacZα fragment of β-galactosidase; lacZ fragment
   6852..7280    +  rep_origin     f1 ori (sequence partly withheld): f1 bacteriophage origin of replication; arrow indicates direction of (+) strand synthesis
   7333..7437    +  promoter       AmpR promoter: bla
   7438..8298    +  CDS            AmpR: β-lactamase; bla; confers resistance to ampicillin, carbenicillin, and related antibiotics
   8469..9057    +  rep_origin     ori: high-copy-number ColE1/pMB1/pBR322/pUC origin of replication
   9240..9332    +  CDS            lacI (fragment): lac repressor; lacI; The lac repressor binds to the lac operator to inhibit transcription in E. coli. This inhibition can be relieved by adding lactose or isopropyl-β-D-thiogalactopyranoside (IPTG).
   9345..9366    +  protein_bind   CAP binding site: CAP binding activates transcription in the presence of cAMP. E. coli catabolite activator protein
   9381..9411    +  promoter       lac promoter: promoter for the E. coli lac operon
   9415..9437    +  protein_bind   lac operator (fragment): The lac repressor binds to the lac operator to inhibit transcription in E. coli. This inhibition can be relieved by adding lactose or isopropyl-β-D-thiogalactopyranoside (IPTG). lac repressor encoded by lacI
   9480..9498    +  promoter       T3 promoter: promoter for bacteriophage T3 RNA polymerase
   9526..9752    +  promoter       RSV promoter: Rous sarcoma virus enhancer/promoter
   9753..9933    +  LTR            5' LTR (truncated): truncated 5' long terminal repeat (LTR) from HIV-1
   9980..10105   +  misc_feature   HIV-1 Ψ: packaging signal of human immunodeficiency virus type 1
  10089..10452   +  CDS            HIV-1 gag (fragment): gag protein from human immunodeficiency virus 1; gag
  10598..10831   +  misc_feature   RRE: The Rev response element (RRE) of HIV-1 allows for Rev-dependent mRNA export from the nucleus to the cytoplasm.
  11208..11232   +  CDS            Rev (fragment): human immunodeficiency virus 1 (HIV-1) Rev protein; rev; enhances nuclear export of unspliced and incompletely spliced viral mRNAs
