[The description below was written by a language model from this plasmid's Addgene catalogue record and pLannotate feature annotations shown in this document.]
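Description:
pLKO5d.EFS.SpCas9.P2A.PAC is an 11.2 kb third-generation-style, self-inactivating HIV-1 lentiviral vector built on the pLKO.005 backbone. It delivers Streptococcus pyogenes Cas9 into mammalian cells and carries no sgRNA cassette. In bacteria it is maintained through a high-copy ColE1/pUC-type origin and selected with ampicillin via the β-lactamase gene. The backbone also contains an f1 origin, an SV40 origin and poly(A) signal, and leftover lac and T7/T3 promoter fragments from the cloning vector.

The viral genome is transcribed from an RSV promoter fused to a truncated 5' LTR, which makes production of the genomic RNA Tat-independent. It is followed by the Ψ packaging signal with a gag fragment, the Rev response element for nuclear export of the unspliced RNA, and a cPPT/CTS that aids nuclear import of the preintegration complex. The expression cassette is driven by EFS, the short intron-less core promoter of human EF-1α, a compact constitutive promoter. It encodes SpCas9 with an N-terminal FLAG tag; the annotation software splits the Cas9 coding sequence into overlapping N- and C-terminal hits, but these represent one continuous open reading frame. Cas9 is linked through a P2A ribosome-skipping peptide to puromycin N-acetyltransferase (PAC), so both proteins come from a single transcript and puromycin selection enriches for Cas9-expressing cells. A WPRE downstream enhances transcript expression, and the ΔU3 3' LTR inactivates the viral promoter after integration.

The vector is suited to generating stable Cas9-expressing cell populations, with guide RNAs supplied separately from another construct. It was deposited with work on CRISPR-Cas9 modelling of myeloid malignancy in mice.
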