Addgene plasmid #58329: pLKO5d.EFS.SpCas9.P2A.PAC
Purpose: Lentiviral Vector for SpCas9 Expression without sgRNA, Puromycin resistance, EFS Promoter driven
Depositing lab: Benjamin Ebert. Depositing organization: Brigham and Women's Hospital. Publication: Generation of mouse models of myeloid malignancy with combinatorial genetic lesions using CRISPR-Cas9 genome editing. Heckl D, Kowalczyk MS, Yudovich D, Belizaire R, Puram RV, McConkey ME, Thielke A, Aster JC, Regev A, Ebert BL. Nat Biotechnol. 2014 Jun 22. doi: 10.1038/nbt.2951. PubMed 24952903.
Backbone
  Vector backbone: pLKO.005
  Total vector size (bp): 11232
  Vector type: Lentiviral, CRISPR
  Selectable markers: Puromycin
Growth in bacteria
  Bacterial resistance: Ampicillin, 100 μg/mL
  Growth temperature: 37°C
  Growth strain: Stbl3
  Copy number: High Copy
Gene/Insert 1
  Gene/Insert name: SpCas9
  Species: S.pyogenes
  Insert size (bp): 4300
  Tag / fusion protein: FLAG (N terminal on insert)
Gene/Insert 2
  Gene/Insert name: EFS
  Species: H. sapiens (human)
  Insert size (bp): 250
  Entrez Gene: EEF1A1 (a.k.a. CCS-3, CCS3, EE1A1, EEF-1, EEF1A, EF-Tu, EF1A, EF1A1, EF1alpha1, GRAF-1EF, LENG7, PTI1, eEF1A-1)
Gene/Insert 3
  Gene/Insert name: P2A-PAC (alt name: Puromycin resistance)
  Species: Synthetic
  Insert size (bp): 750
Terms and licenses: Academic/Nonprofit Terms; Industry Terms: Not Available to Industry
How to cite: pLKO5d.EFS.SpCas9.P2A.PAC was a gift from Benjamin Ebert (Addgene plasmid # 58329 ; http://n2t.net/addgene:58329 ; RRID:Addgene_58329)
