>Addgene plasmid #58329 | pLKO5d.EFS.SpCas9.P2A.PAC | addgene partial sequence | sequence record 93134 | hSpCas9-R1 5'-CGCTCGTGCTTCTTATCCTC-3'
AGCTGTCGTCCACCTTGGCCATCTCGTTGCTGAAGATCTCTTGCAGATAGCAGATCCGGTTCTTCCGTCT
GGTGTATCTTCTTCTGGCGGTTCTCTTCAGCCGGGTGGCCTCGGCTGTTTCGCCGCTGTCGAACAGCAGG
GCTCCGATCAGGTTCTTCTTGATGCTGTGCCGGTCGGTGTTGCCCAGCACCTTGAATTTCTTGCTGGGCA
CCTTGTACTCGTCGGTGATCACGGCCCAGCCCACAGAGTTGGTGCCGATGTCCAGGCCGATGCTGTACTT
CTTGTCGGCTGCTGGGACTCCGTGGATACCGACCTTCCGCTTCTTCTTTGGGGCCATCTTATCGTCATCG
TCTTTGTAATCCATGGTGGCGGATCCCGCGTCACGACACCTGTGTTCTGGCGGCAAACCCGTTGCGAAAA
AGAACGTTCACGGCGACTACTGCACTTATATACGGTTCTCCCCCACCCTCGGGAAAAAGGCGGAGCCAGT
ACACGACATCACTTTCCCAGTTTACCCCGCGCCACCTTCTCTAGGCACCGGTTCAATTGCCGACCCCTCC
CCCCAACTTCTCGGGGACTGTGGGCGATGTGCGCTCTGCCCACTGACGGGCACCGGAGCCACTCGAGCCG
GCGCCAAAGTGGATCTCTGCTGTCCCTGTAATAAACCCGAAAATTTTGAATTTTTGTAATTTGTTTTTGT
AATTCTTTAGTTTGTATGTCTGTTGCTATTATGTCTACTATTCTTTCCCCTGCACTGTACCCCCCAATCC
CCCCTTTTCTTTTAAAATTGTGGATGAATACTGCCATTTGTCTCAAGATCTA
