>Addgene plasmid #58329 | pLKO5d.EFS.SpCas9.P2A.PAC | addgene partial sequence | sequence record 93135 | WPRE-R 5'-CATAGCGTAAAAGGAGCAACA-3'
AAATTTTGTAATCCAGAGGTTGATTGTCGACTTAACGCGTTCAGGCACCGGGCTTGCGGGTCATGCACCA
GGTGCGCGGTCCTTCGGGCACCTCGACGTCGGCGGTGACGGTGAAGCCGAGCCGCTCGTAGAAGGGGAGG
TTGCGGGGCGCGGAGGTCTCCAGGAAGGCGGGCACCCCGGCGCGCTCGGCCGCCTCCACTCCGGGGAGCA
CGACGGCGCTGCCCAGACCCTTGCCCTGGTGGTCGGGCGAGACGCCGACGGTGGCCAGGAACCACGCGGG
CTCCTTGGGCCGGTGCGGCGCCAGGAGGCCTTCCATCTGTTGCTGCGCGGCCAGCCGGGAACCGCTCAAC
TCGGCCATGCGCGGGCCGATCTCGGCGAACACCGCCCCCGCTTCGACGCTCTCCGGCGTGGTCCAGACCG
CCACCGCGGCGCCGTCGTCCGCGACCCACACCTTGCCGATGTCGAGCCCGACGCGCGTGAGGAAGAGTTC
TTGCAGCTCGGTGACCCGCTCGATGTGGCGGTCCGGATCGACGGTGTGGCGCGTGGCGGGGTAGTCGGCG
AACGCGGCGGCGAGGGTGCGTACGGCCCTGGGGACGTCGTCGCGGGTGGCGAGGCGCACCGTGGGCTTGT
ACTCGGTCATGGGGCCGGGGTTCTCCTCCACGTCGCCGGCCTGCTTCAGCAGGCTGAAGTTGGTGGCGCC
GCTGCCGCTAGCTTTCTTTTTCTTAGCTTGACCAGCTTTCTTAGTAGCAGCAGGACGCTTGTCGCCTCCC
AGCTGAGACAGGTCGATCCGTGTCTCGTACAGGCCGGTGATGCTCTGGTGGATCAGGGTGGCGTCCAGCA
CCTCTTTGGTGCTGGTGTACCTCTTCCGGTCGATGGTGGTGTCAAAGTACTTGAAGGCGGCA
